>Addgene plasmid #178365 | pCAX-EGFP-FBP17 | addgene full sequence | sequence record 351834 | Addgene NGS Result
GGTCGACATTGATTATTGACTAGTTATTAATAGTAATCAATTACGGGGTCATTAGTTCATAGCCCATATA
TGGAGTTCCGCGTTACATAACTTACGGTAAATGGCCCGCCTGGCTGACCGCCCAACGACCCCCGCCCATT
GACGTCAATAATGACGTATGTTCCCATAGTAACGCCAATAGGGACTTTCCATTGACGTCAATGGGTGGAG
TATTTACGGTAAACTGCCCACTTGGCAGTACATCAAGTGTATCATATGCCAAGTACGCCCCCTATTGACG
TCAATGACGGTAAATGGCCCGCCTGGCATTATGCCCAGTACATGACCTTATGGGACTTTCCTACTTGGCA
GTACATCTACGTATTAGTCATCGCTATTACCATGGTCGAGGTGAGCCCCACGTTCTGCTTCACTCTCCCC
ATCTCCCCCCCCTCCCCACCCCCAATTTTGTATTTATTTATTTTTTAATTATTTTGTGCAGCGATGGGGG
CGGGGGGGGGGGGGGNSGCGCGCCRGGSGGGGSGGGGSGGGGSGRGGGGSGGGGSGGGGCGAGGCGGAGA
GGTGCGGCGGCAGCCAATCAGAGCGGCGCGCTCCGAAAGTTTCCTTTTATGGCGAGGCGGCGGCGGCGGC
GGCCCTATAAAAAGCGAAGCGCGCGGCGGGCGGGAGTCGCTGCGCGCTGCCTTCGCCCCGTGCCCCGCTC
CGCCGCCGCCTCGCGCCGCCCGCCCCGGCTCTGACTGACCGCGTTACTCCCACAGGTGAGCGGGCGGGAC
GGCCCTTCTCCTCCGGGCTGTAATTAGCGCTTGGTTTAATGACGGCTTGTTTCTTTTCTGTGGCTGCGTG
AAAGCCTTGAGGGGCTCCGGGAGGGCCCTTTGTGCGGGGGGAGCGGCTCGGGGGGTGCGTGCGTGTGTGT
GTGCGTGGGGAGCGCCGCGTGCGGCTCCGCGCTGCCCGGCGGCTGTGAGCGCTGCGGGCGCGGCGCGGGG
CTTTGTGCGCTCCGCAGTGTGCGCGAGGGGAGCGCGGCCGGGGGCGGTGCCCCGCGGTGCGGGGGGGGCT
GCGAGGGGAACAAAGGCTGCGTGCGGGGTGTGTGCGTGGGGGGGTGAGCAGGGGGTGTGGGCGCGTCGGT
CGGGCTGCAACCCCCCCTGCACCCCCCTCCCCGAGTTGCTGAGCACGGCCCGGCTTCGGGTGCGGGGCTC
CGTACGGGGCGTGGCGCGGGGCTCGCCGTGCCGGGCGGGGGGTGGCGGCAGGTGGGGGTGCCGGGCGGGG
CGGGGCCGCCTCGGGCCGGGGAGGGCTCGGGGGAGGGGCGCGGCGGCCCCCGGAGCGCCGGCGGCTGTCG
AGGCGCGGCGAGCCGCAGCCATTGCCTTTTATGGTAATCGTGCGAGAGGGCGCAGGGACTTCCTTTGTCC
CAAATCTGTGCGGAGCCGAAATCTGGGAGGCGCCGCCGCACCCCCTCTAGCGGGCGCGGGGCGAAGCGGT
GCGGCGCCGGCAGGAAGGAAATGGGCGGGGAGGGCCTTCGTGCGTCGCCGCGCCGCCGTCCCCTTCTCCC
TCTCCAGCCTCGGGGCTGTCCGCGGGGGGACGGCTGCCTTCGGGGGGGACGGGGCAGGGCGGGGTTCGGC
TTCTGGCGTGTGACCGGCGGCTCTAGAGCCTCTGCTAACCATGTTCATGCCTTCTTCTTTTTCCTACAGC
TCCTGGGCAACGTGCTGGTTATTGTGCTGTCTCATCATTTTGGCAAAGAATTCAGGTACCATGAGCTGGG
GCACCGAGCTCTGGGATCAGTTTGACAACTTAGAAAAACACACACAGTGGGGAATTGATATTCTTGAGAA
ATATATCAAGTTTGTGAAAGAAAGGACAGAGATTGAACTCAGCTATGCAAAGCAACTCAGGAATCTTTCA
AAGAAGTACCAACCTAAAAAGAACTCGAAGGAGGAAGAAGAATACAAGTATACGTCATGTAAAGCTTTCA
TTTCCAACCTGAACGAAATGAATGATTACGCAGGGCAGCATGAAGTTATCTCCGAGAACATGGCATCACA
GATCATTGTGGACTTGGCACGCTATGTTCAGGAACTGAAACAGGAGAGGAAATCAAACTTTCACGATGGC
CGTAAAGCACAGCAGCACATCGAGACTTGCTGGAAGCAGCTTGAATCTAGTAAAAGGCGATTTGAACGCG
ATTGCAAAGAGGCGGACAGGGCGCAGCAGTACTTTGAGAAAATGGACGCTGACATCAATGTCACAAAAGC
GGATGTTGAAAAGGCCCGACAACAAGCTCAAATACGTCACCAAATGGCAGAGGACAGCAAAGCAGATTAC
TCATCCATTCTCCAGAAATTCAACCATGAGCAGCATGAATATTACCATACTCACATCCCCAACATCTTCC
AGAAAATACAAGAGATGGAGGAAAGGAGGATTGTGAGAATGGGAGAGTCCATGAAGACATATGCAGAGGT
TGATCGGCAGGTGATCCCAATCATTGGGAAGTGCCTGGATGGAATAGTAAAAGCAGCCGAATCAATTGAT
CAGAAAAATGATTCACAGCTGGTAATAGAAGCTTATAAATCAGGGTTTGAGCCTCCTGGAGACATTGAAT
TTGAGGATTACACTCAGCCAATGAAGCGCACTGTGTCAGATAACAGCCTTTCAAATTCCAGAGGAGAAGG
CAAACCAGACCTCAAATTTGGTGGCAAATCCAAAGGAAAGTTATGGCCGTTCATCAAAAAAAATAAGCTT
ATGTCCCTTTTAACATCCCCCCATCAGCCTCCCCCTCCCCCTCCTGCCTCTGCCTCACCCTCTGCTGTTC
CCAACGGCCCCCAGTCTCCCAAGCAGCAAAAGGAACCCCTCTCCCACCGCTTCAACGAGTTCATGACCTC
CAAACCCAAAATCCACTGCTTCAGGAGCCTAAAGCGTGGGGGTGCAACACCGGACGATTTCAGCAACCTC
CCACCTGAACAAAGAAGGAAAAAGCTGCAGCAGAAAGTCGATGAGTTAAATAAAGAAATTCAGAAGGAGA
TGGATCAAAGAGATGCCATAACAAAAATGAAAGATGTCTACCTAAAGAATCCTCAGATGGGAGACCCAGC
CAGTTTGGATCACAAATTAGCAGAAGTCAGCCAAAATATAGAGAAACTGCGAGTAGAGACCCAGAAATTT
GAGGCCTGGCTGGCTGAGGTTGAAGGCCGGCTCCCAGCACGCAACGAGCAGGCGCGCCGGCAGAGCGGAC
TGTACGACAGCCAGAACCCACCCACAGTCAACAACTGCGCCCAGGACCGTGAGAGCCCAGATGGCAGTTA
CACAGAGGAGCAGAGTCAGGAGAGTGAGATGAAGGTGCTGGCCACGGATTTTGACGACGAGTTTGATGAT
GAGGAGCCCCTCCCTGCCATAGGGACGTGCAAAGCTCTCTACACATTTGAAGGTCAGAATGAAGGAACGA
TTTCCGTAGTTGAAGGAGAAACATTGTATGTCATAGAGGAAGACAAAGGCGATGGCTGGACCCGCATTCG
GAGAAATGAAGATGAAGAGGGTTATGTCCCCACTTCATATGTCGAAGTCTGTTTGGACAAAAATGCCAAA
GATTCCTGCGGCCGCCTCGAGATGGTGAGCAAGGGCGAGGAGCTGTTCACCGGGGTGGTGCCCATCCTGG
TCGAGCTGGACGGCGACGTAAACGGCCACAAGTTCAGCGTGTCCGGCGAGGGCGAGGGCGATGCCACCTA
CGGCAAGCTGACCCTGAAGTTCATCTGCACCACCGGCAAGCTGCCCGTGCCCTGGCCCACCCTCGTGACC
ACCCTGACCTACGGCGTGCAGTGCTTCAGCCGCTACCCCGACCACATGAAGCAGCACGACTTCTTCAAGT
CCGCCATGCCCGAAGGCTACGTCCAGGAGCGCACCATCTTCTTCAAGGACGACGGCAACTACAAGACCCG
CGCCGAGGTGAAGTTCGAGGGCGACACCCTGGTGAACCGCATCGAGCTGAAGGGCATCGACTTCAAGGAG
GACGGCAACATCCTGGGGCACAAGCTGGAGTACAACTACAACAGCCACAACGTCTATATCATGGCCGACA
AGCAGAAGAACGGCATCAAGGTGAACTTCAAGATCCGCCACAACATCGAGGACGGCAGCGTGCAGCTCGC
CGACCACTACCAGCAGAACACCCCCATCGGCGACGGCCCCGTGCTGCTGCCCGACAACCACTACCTGAGC
ACCCAGTCCGCCCTGAGCAAAGACCCCAACGAGAAGCGCGATCACATGGTCCTGCTGGAGTTCGTGACCG
CCGCCGGGATCACTCTCGGCATGGACGAGCTGTACAAGTAAAGATCTTTTTCCCTCTGCCAAAAATTATG
GGGACATCATGAAGCCCCTTGAGCATCTGACTTCTGGCTAATAAAGGAAATTTATTTTCATTGCAATAGT
GTGTTGGAATTTTTTGTGTCTCTCACTCGGAAGGACATATGGGAGGGCAAATCATTTAAAACATCAGAAT
GAGTATTTGGTTTAGAGTTTGGCAACATATGCCCATATGCTGGCTGCCATGAACAAAGGTTGGCTATAAA
GAGGTCATCAGTATATGAAACAGCCCCCTGCTGTCCATTCCTTATTCCATAGAAAAGCCTTGACTTGAGG
TTAGATTTTTTTTATATTTTGTTTTGTGTTATTTTTTTCTTTAACATCCCTAAAATTTTCCTTACATGTT
TTACTAGCCAGATTTTTCCTCCTCTCCTGACTACTCCCAGTCATAGCTGTCCCTCTTCTCTTATGGAGAT
CCCTCGACCTGCAGCCCAAGCTTGGCGTAATCATGGTCATAGCTGTTTCCTGTGTGAAATTGTTATCCGC
TCACAATTCCACACAACATACGAGCCGGAAGCATAAAGTGTAAAGCCTGGGGTGCCTAATGAGTGAGCTA
ACTCACATTAATTGCGTTGCGCTCACTGCCCGCTTTCCAGTCGGGAAACCTGTCGTGCCAGCGGATCCGC
ATCTCAATTAGTCAGCAACCATAGTCCCGCCCCTAACTCCGCCCATCCCGCCCCTAACTCCGCCCAGTTC
CGCCCATTCTCCGCCCCATGGCTGACTAATTTTTTTTATTTATGCAGAGGCCGAGGCCGCCTCGGCCTCT
GAGCTATTCCAGAAGTAGTGAGGAGGCTTTTTTGGAGGCCTAGGCTTTTGCAAAAAGCTAACTTGTTTAT
TGCAGCTTATAATGGTTACAAATAAAGCAATAGCATCACAAATTTCACAAATAAAGCATTTTTTTCACTG
CATTCTAGTTGTGGTTTGTCCAAACTCATCAATGTATCTTATCATGTCTGGATCCGCTGCATTAATGAAT
CGGCCAACGCGCGGGGAGAGGCGGTTTGCGTATTGGGCGCTCTTCCGCTTCCTCGCTCACTGACTCGCTG
CGCTCGGTCGTTCGGCTGCGGCGAGCGGTATCAGCTCACTCAAAGGCGGTAATACGGTTATCCACAGAAT
CAGGGGATAACGCAGGAAAGAACATGTGAGCAAAAGGCCAGCAAAAGGCCAGGAACCGTAAAAAGGCCGC
GTTGCTGGCGTTTTTCCATAGGCTCCGCCCCCCTGACGAGCATCACAAAAATCGACGCTCAAGTCAGAGG
TGGCGAAACCCGACAGGACTATAAAGATACCAGGCGTTTCCCCCTGGAAGCTCCCTCGTGCGCTCTCCTG
TTCCGACCCTGCCGCTTACCGGATACCTGTCCGCCTTTCTCCCTTCGGGAAGCGTGGCGCTTTCTCATAG
CTCACGCTGTAGGTATCTCAGTTCGGTGTAGGTCGTTCGCTCCAAGCTGGGCTGTGTGCACGAACCCCCC
GTTCAGCCCGACCGCTGCGCCTTATCCGGTAACTATCGTCTTGAGTCCAACCCGGTAAGACACGACTTAT
CGCCACTGGCAGCAGCCACTGGTAACAGGATTAGCAGAGCGAGGTATGTAGGCGGTGCTACAGAGTTCTT
GAAGTGGTGGCCTAACTACGGCTACACTAGAAGAACAGTATTTGGTATCTGCGCTCTGCTGAAGCCAGTT
ACCTTCGGAAAAAGAGTTGGTAGCTCTTGATCCGGCAAACAAACCACCGCTGGTAGCGGTGGTTTTTTTG
TTTGCAAGCAGCAGATTACGCGCAGAAAAAAAGGATCTCAAGAAGATCCTTTGATCTTTTCTACGGGGTC
TGACGCTCAGTGGAACGAAAACTCACGTTAAGGGATTTTGGTCATGAGATTATCAAAAAGGATCTTCACC
TAGATCCTTTTAAATTAAAAATGAAGTTTTAAATCAATCTAAAGTATATATGAGTAAACTTGGTCTGACA
GTTACCAATGCTTAATCAGTGAGGCACCTATCTCAGCGATCTGTCTATTTCGTTCATCCATAGTTGCCTG
ACTCCCCGTCGTGTAGATAACTACGATACGGGAGGGCTTACCATCTGGCCCCAGTGCTGCAATGATACCG
CGAGACCCACGCTCACCGGCTCCAGATTTATCAGCAATAAACCAGCCAGCCGGAAGGGCCGAGCGCAGAA
GTGGTCCTGCAACTTTATCCGCCTCCATCCAGTCTATTAATTGTTGCCGGGAAGCTAGAGTAAGTAGTTC
GCCAGTTAATAGTTTGCGCAACGTTGTTGCCATTGCTACAGGCATCGTGGTGTCACGCTCGTCGTTTGGT
ATGGCTTCATTCAGCTCCGGTTCCCAACGATCAAGGCGAGTTACATGATCCCCCATGTTGTGCAAAAAAG
CGGTTAGCTCCTTCGGTCCTCCGATCGTTGTCAGAAGTAAGTTGGCCGCAGTGTTATCACTCATGGTTAT
GGCAGCACTGCATAATTCTCTTACTGTCATGCCATCCGTAAGATGCTTTTCTGTGACTGGTGAGTACTCA
ACCAAGTCATTCTGAGAATAGTGTATGCGGCGACCGAGTTGCTCTTGCCCGGCGTCAATACGGGATAATA
CCGCGCCACATAGCAGAACTTTAAAAGTGCTCATCATTGGAAAACGTTCTTCGGGGCGAAAACTCTCAAG
GATCTTACCGCTGTTGAGATCCAGTTCGATGTAACCCACTCGTGCACCCAACTGATCTTCAGCATCTTTT
ACTTTCACCAGCGTTTCTGGGTGAGCAAAAACAGGAAGGCAAAATGCCGCAAAAAAGGGAATAAGGGCGA
CACGGAAATGTTGAATACTCATACTCTTCCTTTTTCAATATTATTGAAGCATTTATCAGGGTTATTGTCT
CATGAGCGGATACATATTTGAATGTATTTAGAAAAATAAACAAATAGGGGTTCCGCGCACATTTCCCCGA
AAAGTGCCACCTG
Features (pLannotate 1.2.2; 18 found; start..end, strand, type, name):
      5..384     +  enhancer       CMV enhancer: human cytomegalovirus immediate early enhancer
    386..662     +  promoter       chicken β-actin promoter: No description available
    663..1679    +  intron         chimeric intron: chimera between introns from chicken β-actin and rabbit β-globin
   1677..1733    +  CDS            HBB (fragment): HBB_LEPEU - Experimental evidence at protein level: Swiss-Prot protein existence level 1. Involved in oxygen transport from the lung to the various peripheral tissues. From Lepus europaeus (European hare).
   1741..3576    +  CDS            FNBP1: FNBP1_HUMAN - Also known as FBP17, KIAA0554. Experimental evidence at protein level: Swiss-Prot protein existence level 1. May act as a link between RND2 signaling and regulation of the actin cytoskeleton (By similarity). Required to coordinate membrane tubulation with reorganization of the actin cytoskeleton during the late stage of clathrin-mediated endocytosis. Binds to lipids such as phosphatidylinositol 4,5-bisphosphate and phosphatidylserine and promotes membrane invagination and the formation of tubules. Also enhances actin polymerization via the recruitment of WASL/N-WASP, which in tur
   3592..4311    +  CDS            EGFP: the original enhanced GFP (Yang et al., 1996) mammalian codon-optimized
   4380..4435    +  polyA_signal   β-globin poly(A) signal: rabbit β-globin polyadenylation signal (Gil and Proudfoot, 1987)
   4820..4836    -  protein_bind   lac operator: The lac repressor binds to the lac operator to inhibit transcription in E. coli. This inhibition can be relieved by adding lactose or isopropyl-β-D-thiogalactopyranoside (IPTG). lac repressor encoded by lacI
   4844..4874    -  promoter       lac promoter: promoter for the E. coli lac operon
   4889..4910    -  protein_bind   CAP binding site: CAP binding activates transcription in the presence of cAMP. E. coli catabolite activator protein
   4923..4962    -  CDS            lacI (fragment): lac repressor; lacI; The lac repressor binds to the lac operator to inhibit transcription in E. coli. This inhibition can be relieved by adding lactose or isopropyl-β-D-thiogalactopyranoside (IPTG).
   4969..4991    +  promoter       SV40 promoter (fragment): SV40 enhancer and early promoter
   5015..5150    +  rep_origin     SV40 ori: SV40 origin of replication
   5170..5304    +  polyA_signal   SV40 poly(A) signal: SV40 polyadenylation signal
   5306..5360    -  CDS            lacI (fragment): lac repressor; lacI; The lac repressor binds to the lac operator to inhibit transcription in E. coli. This inhibition can be relieved by adding lactose or isopropyl-β-D-thiogalactopyranoside (IPTG).
   5543..6131    -  rep_origin     ori: high-copy-number ColE1/pMB1/pBR322/pUC origin of replication
   6302..7162    -  CDS            AmpR: β-lactamase; bla; confers resistance to ampicillin, carbenicillin, and related antibiotics
   7163..7267    -  promoter       AmpR promoter: bla
