[The description below was written by a language model from this plasmid's Addgene catalogue record and pLannotate feature annotations shown in this document.]
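Description:
pCAX-EGFP-FBP17 is a mammalian expression plasmid built on the pCAX backbone that drives production of human Formin Binding Protein 17 (FBP17, gene FNBP1) fused to EGFP. Although the name lists EGFP first, both the stated purpose and the feature table place the fluorescent protein at the C-terminus: the FNBP1 coding sequence lies upstream and is followed after a short linker by the mammalian codon-optimized EGFP coding sequence. Expression is controlled by a CAG-type arrangement, in which the human cytomegalovirus immediate early enhancer is joined to the chicken β-actin promoter and a chimeric chicken β-actin/rabbit β-globin intron, giving strong constitutive transcription in many mammalian cell types. A rabbit β-globin polyadenylation signal terminates the transcript. The short HBB fragment annotated just before the insert probably reflects residual rabbit β-globin exon sequence from this promoter/intron cassette rather than an intended coding element. The insert was introduced by Gibson cloning.

In bacteria the plasmid is maintained by a high-copy ColE1/pUC-type origin and selected with ampicillin through the β-lactamase gene and its own promoter. The backbone also carries remnants of the lac promoter/operator region and lacI fragments, along with an SV40 origin of replication and an SV40 poly(A) signal. The SV40 origin can support episomal replication in cells expressing large T antigen. No mammalian selection marker is annotated, so the plasmid appears suited mainly to transient transfection. FBP17 is an F-BAR protein that binds membrane lipids, promotes membrane tubulation and links this to actin polymerization. The EGFP fusion allows its localization and dynamics to be imaged in live cells, and the associated work concerned F-BAR protein functions in neuronal membrane protrusion, tubule formation and neurite outgrowth.
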