Addgene plasmid #178365: pCAX-EGFP-FBP17
Purpose: Expresses FBP17 c-terminal labeled with EGFP in mammalian cells
Depositing lab: Erik Dent. Publication: Opposing functions of F-BAR proteins in neuronal membrane protrusion, tubule formation, and neurite outgrowth. Taylor KL, Taylor RJ, Richters KE, Huynh B, Carrington J, McDermott ME, Wilson RL, Dent EW. Life Sci Alliance. 2019 Jun 3;2(3). pii: 2/3/e201800288. doi: 10.26508/lsa.201800288. Print 2019 Jun. PubMed 31160379.
Backbone
  Vector backbone: pCAX
  Backbone size w/o insert (bp): 4698
  Total vector size (bp): 7297
  Vector type: Mammalian Expression
Growth in bacteria
  Bacterial resistance: Ampicillin, 100 μg/mL
  Growth temperature: 37°C
  Growth strain: DH5alpha
  Copy number: High Copy
Gene/Insert
  Gene/Insert name: Formin Binding Protein 17 (alt name: FBP17)
  Species: H. sapiens (human)
  Insert size (bp): 1851
  Entrez Gene: FNBP1 (a.k.a. FBP17)
  Promoter: Chicken Beta Actin
  Cloning method: Gibson Cloning
  Sequencing primers: 5′ CAGCTCCTGGGCAACGTGC; 3′ CACTCGGAAGGACATATGGG
Terms and licenses: Academic/Nonprofit Terms; Industry Terms: Not Available to Industry
How to cite: pCAX-EGFP-FBP17 was a gift from Erik Dent (Addgene plasmid # 178365 ; http://n2t.net/addgene:178365 ; RRID:Addgene_178365)
